Addgene plasmid #183544: pCAG-Izumo1-1D4
Purpose: Expression vector of mouse izumo sperm-egg fusion 1 (Izumo1) tagged with 1D4 at C-terminus.
Depositing lab: Masahito Ikawa. Publication: Sperm membrane proteins DCST1 and DCST2 are required for sperm-egg interaction in mice and fish. Noda T, Blaha A, Fujihara Y, Gert KR, Emori C, Deneke VE, Oura S, Panser K, Lu Y, Berent S, Kodani M, Cabrera-Quio LE, Pauli A, Ikawa M. Commun Biol. 2022 Apr 7;5(1):332. doi: 10.1038/s42003-022-03289-w. PubMed 35393517.
Backbone
  Vector backbone: pCAG1.1
  Backbone size w/o insert (bp): 5200
  Total vector size (bp): 6391
  Modifications to backbone: pCAGGS was used as an original vector. 1D4 sequence was added.
  Vector type: Mammalian Expression
Growth in bacteria
  Bacterial resistance: Ampicillin, 100 μg/mL
  Growth temperature: 37°C
  Growth strain: DH5alpha
  Copy number: High Copy
Gene/Insert
  Gene/Insert name: izumo sperm-egg fusion 1 (alt names: Izumo1; 1700058F15Rik)
  Species: M. musculus (mouse)
  Insert size (bp): 1191
  Entrez Gene: Izumo1 (a.k.a. 1700058F15Rik, Izumo)
  Tag / fusion protein: 1D4
  Cloning method: Restriction Enzyme; 5′ cloning site XbaI (not destroyed); 3′ cloning site EcoRI (not destroyed)
  Sequencing primers: 5′ GCCTTCTTCTTTTTCCTACAGC; 3′ GCCACACCAGCCACCACCTTCTG
Terms and licenses: Academic/Nonprofit Terms; Industry Terms: Not Available to Industry
How to cite: pCAG-Izumo1-1D4 was a gift from Masahito Ikawa (Addgene plasmid # 183544 ; http://n2t.net/addgene:183544 ; RRID:Addgene_183544)
