[The description below was written by a language model from this plasmid's Addgene catalogue record and pLannotate feature annotations shown in this document.]
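Description:
pCAG-Izumo1-1D4 is a mammalian expression plasmid of about 6.4 kb built on pCAG1.1, a derivative of pCAGGS to which a 1D4 tag sequence was added. It is propagated in E. coli as a high-copy plasmid through a ColE1/pUC-type origin and selected with ampicillin via the β-lactamase gene and its own promoter. The backbone also carries an f1 phage origin, along with cloning-vector remnants that play no role in mammalian expression. These include lacZα and lacI fragments, the lac promoter and operator with a CAP site, and T7 and T3 phage promoters.

The payload is the 1,191 bp mouse Izumo1 coding sequence, cloned between XbaI and EcoRI sites that remain intact. It is driven by the composite CAG promoter: the human CMV immediate-early enhancer, the chicken β-actin promoter and a chimeric chicken β-actin/rabbit β-globin intron, which together give strong, broadly active transcription in mammalian cells. Transcripts end at a rabbit β-globin polyadenylation signal; the short "HBB fragment" annotated just upstream of it is most likely residual β-globin exon sequence from the pCAGGS 3′ region rather than a separate expressed gene. The C-terminal 1D4 tag, a short rhodopsin-derived epitope recognised by a monoclonal antibody, is recorded in the catalogue entry but is not annotated as its own feature in the table.

IZUMO1 is a sperm surface protein that binds the egg receptor JUNO, an adhesion step required for fertilization. The record gives the purpose only as expression of tagged Izumo1. The tag would allow detection or pull-down of the protein in transfected cells, in keeping with the associated study of sperm membrane proteins in sperm–egg interaction.
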