Features (pLannotate 1.2.2; 17 found; start..end, strand, type, name):
     17..396     +  enhancer       CMV enhancer: human cytomegalovirus immediate early enhancer
    398..673     +  promoter       chicken β-actin promoter: No description available
    674..1688    +  intron         chimeric intron: chimera between introns from chicken β-actin and rabbit β-globin
   1749..2939    +  CDS            Izumo1: IZUM1_MOUSE - Experimental evidence at protein level: Swiss-Prot protein existence level 1. Essential sperm cell-surface protein required for fertilization by acting as a ligand for IZUMO1R/JUNO receptor on egg (PubMed:15759005, PubMed:24739963, PubMed:27309808). The IZUMO1:IZUMO1R/JUNO interaction is a necessary adhesion event between sperm and egg that is required for fertilization but is not sufficient for cell fusion (PubMed:15759005, PubMed:24739963, PubMed:27309808). The ligand-receptor interaction probably does not act as a membrane 'fusogen' (PubMed:15759005, PubMed:24739963, PubMed:27
   3000..3071    +  CDS            HBB (fragment): HBB_PONPY - Experimental evidence at transcript level: Swiss-Prot protein existence level 2. Involved in oxygen transport from the lung to the various peripheral tissues. From Pongo pygmaeus (Bornean orangutan).
   3142..3197    +  polyA_signal   β-globin poly(A) signal: rabbit β-globin polyadenylation signal (Gil and Proudfoot, 1987)
   3553..3571    -  promoter       T7 promoter: promoter for bacteriophage T7 RNA polymerase
   3579..3734    +  CDS            lacZα (fragment): LacZα fragment of β-galactosidase; lacZ fragment
   3739..4167    +  rep_origin     f1 ori (sequence partly withheld): f1 bacteriophage origin of replication; arrow indicates direction of (+) strand synthesis
   4220..4324    +  promoter       AmpR promoter: bla
   4325..5185    +  CDS            AmpR: β-lactamase; bla; confers resistance to ampicillin, carbenicillin, and related antibiotics
   5356..5944    +  rep_origin     ori: high-copy-number ColE1/pMB1/pBR322/pUC origin of replication
   6127..6219    +  CDS            lacI (fragment): lac repressor; lacI; The lac repressor binds to the lac operator to inhibit transcription in E. coli. This inhibition can be relieved by adding lactose or isopropyl-β-D-thiogalactopyranoside (IPTG).
   6232..6253    +  protein_bind   CAP binding site: CAP binding activates transcription in the presence of cAMP. E. coli catabolite activator protein
   6268..6298    +  promoter       lac promoter: promoter for the E. coli lac operon
   6306..6322    +  protein_bind   lac operator: The lac repressor binds to the lac operator to inhibit transcription in E. coli. This inhibition can be relieved by adding lactose or isopropyl-β-D-thiogalactopyranoside (IPTG). lac repressor encoded by lacI
   6367..6385    +  promoter       T3 promoter: promoter for bacteriophage T3 RNA polymerase
>Addgene plasmid #183544 | pCAG-Izumo1-1D4 | addgene full sequence | sequence record 362673 | Addgene Partial NGS Result
GAGCTCATCGATACTCGACATTGATTATTGACTAGTTATTAATAGTAATCAATTACGGGGTCATTAGTTC
ATAGCCCATATATGGAGTTCCGCGTTACATAACTTACGGTAAATGGCCCGCCTGGCTGACCGCCCAACGA
CCCCCGCCCATTGACGTCAATAATGACGTATGTTCCCATAGTAACGCCAATAGGGACTTTCCATTGACGT
CAATGGGTGGAGTATTTACGGTAAACTGCCCACTTGGCAGTACATCAAGTGTATCATATGCCAAGTACGC
CCCCTATTGACGTCAATGACGGTAAATGGCCCGCCTGGCATTATGCCCAGTACATGACCTTATGGGACTT
TCCTACTTGGCAGTACATCTACGTATTAGTCATCGCTATTACCATGGTCGAGGTGAGCCCCACGTTCTGC
TTCACTCTCCCCATCTCCCCCCCCTCCCCACCCCCAATTTTGTATTTATTTATTTTTTAATTATTTTGTG
CAGCGATGGGGGCGGGGGGGGGGGGGGGGCGCGCCRGGSGGGGGGGGGGGGGGSGRGGGGGGGGGSGGGG
SGAGGCGGAGAGGTGCGGCGGCAGCCAATCAGAGCGGCGCGCTCCGAAAGTTTCCTTTTATGGCGAGGCG
GCGGCGGCGGCGGCCCTATAAAAAGCGAAGCGCGCGGCGGGCGGGAGTCGCTGCGCGCTGCCTTCGCCCC
GTGCCCCGCTCCGCCGCCGCCTCGCGCCGCCCGCCCCGGCTCTGACTGACCGCGTTACTCCCACAGGTGA
GCGGGCGGGACGGCCCTTCTCCTCCGGGCTGTAATTAGCGCTTGGTTTAATGACGGCTTGTTTCTTTTCT
GTGGCTGCGTGAAAGCCTTGAGGGGCTCCGGGAGGGCCCTTTGTGCGGGGGGAGCGGCTCGGGGGGTGCG
TGCGTGTGTGTGTGCGTGGGGAGCGCCGCGTGCGGCTCCGCGCTGCCCGGCGGCTGTGAGCGCTGCGGGC
GCGGCGCGGGGCTTTGTGCGCTCCGCAGTGTGCGCGAGGGGAGCGCGGCCGGGGGCGGTGCCCCGCGGTG
CGGGGGGGGCTGCGAGGGGAACAAAGGCTGCGTGCGGGGTGTGTGCGTGGGGGGGTGAGCAGGGGGTGTG
GGCGCGTCGGTCGGGCTGCAACCCCCCCTGCACCCCCCTCCCCGAGTTGCTGAGCACGGCCCGGCTTCGG
GTGCGGGGCTCCGTACGGGGCGTGGCGCGGGGCTCGCCGTGCCGGGCGGGGGGTGGCGGCAGGTGGGGGT
GCCGGGCGGGGCGGGGCCGCCTCGGGCCGGGGAGGGCTCGGGGGAGGGGCGCGGCGGCCCCCGGAGCGCC
GGCGGCTGTCGAGGCGCGGCGAGCCGCAGCCATTGCCTTTTATGGTAATCGTGCGAGAGGGCGCAGGGAC
TTCCTTTGTCCCAAATCTGTGCGGAGCCGAAATCTGGGAGGCGCCGCCGCACCCCCTCTAGCGGGCGCGG
GGCGAAGCGGTGCGGCGCCGGCAGGAAGGAAATGGGCGGGGAGGGCCTTCGTGCGTCGCCGCGCCGCCGT
CCCCTTCTCCCTCTCCAGCCTCGGGGCTGTCCGCGGGGGGACGGCTGCCTTCGGGGGGGACGGGGCAGGG
CGGGGTTCGGCTTCTGGCGTGTGACCGGCGGCTCTAGCCTCTGCTAACCATGTTCATGCCTTCTTCTTTT
TCCTACAGCTCCTGGGCAACGTGCTGGTTATTGTGCTGTCTCATCATTTTGGCAAATCTAGAGCCGCCAT
GGGGCCGCATTTTACACTCTTGCTGGCAGCTCTTGCCAACTGCCTGTGTCCAGGGAGGCCCTGCATCAAA
TGTGACCAGTTTGTGACAGATGCGCTAAAGACTTTCGAAAACACTTACCTGAATGACCACCTGCCACACG
ACATTCACAAAAATGTAATGAGGATGGTGAACCATGAAGTATCGAGCTTCGGCGTAGTCACTTCGGCTGA
GGATTCCTATTTGGGGGCCGTGGACGAGAACACACTGGAACAAGCAACCTGGAGTTTTCTGAAGGATCTG
AAGCGTATTACAGACAGTGACTTAAAAGGAGAGCTCTTTATAAAGGAACTATTGTGGATGCTTCGTCATC
AAAAGGACATCTTTAACAATCTTGCTAGACAGTTCCAAAAGGAAGTTCTTTGTCCCAACAAATGCGGAGT
GATGTCGCAGACTTTGATCTGGTGTCTTAAGTGCGAAAAGCAGTTGCACATTTGTCGGAAATCCCTAGAT
TGTGGAGAGCGCCACATAGAGGTACATCGCTCGGAAGACCTGGTCCTGGACTGTCTGCTCAGTTGGCATC
GTGCTTCTAAGGGACTTACAGATTACAGTTTTTACAGGGTTTGGGAGAACAGTTCTGAGACCTTGATTGC
CAAGGGGAAAGAACCATATCTGACCAAGTCGATGGTGGGTCCAGAGGATGCTGGCAACTACCGCTGTGTG
CTAGATACCATCAACCAAGGTCATGCCACCGTCATCCGCTACGATGTCACAGTATTGCCCCCAAAGCATT
CAGAGGAAAACCAACCACCGAACATCATAACCCAAGAGGAGCACGAGACTCCTGTCCACGTGACTCCACA
GACACCACCGGGGCAGGAGCCAGAGTCGGAGCTGTACCCGGAGCTGCACCCAGAGTTGTACCCGGAGCTC
ATACCTACAGTCGCTCAAAATCCAGAGAAAAAAATGAAAACTCGCCTCTTAATACTGTTGACCCTTGGCT
TTGTGGTTCTTGTGGCCAGCATCATTATCTCGGTACTTCACTTTAGGAAAGTCAGCGCTAAATTGAAGAA
TGCAAGTGACGAAGTCAAACCCACCGCGTCAGGATCCAAGTCAGATCAGAGTTTGTCCCAACAGATGGGA
TTGAAGAAGGCCTCTCAGGCAGATTTTAACTCTGACTACTCTGGAGATAAGAGCGAGGCAACAGAAAACG
AATTCGATATCGGGGGCGGGGGCACAGAGACCAGCCAAGTGGCGCCTGCCTAGCTCGAGACTCCTCAGGT
GCAGGCTGCCTATCAGAAGGTGGTGGCTGGTGTGGCCAATGCCCTGGCTCACAAATACCACTGAGATCTT
TTTCCCTCTGCCAAAAATTATGGGGACATCATGAAGCCCCTTGAGCATCTGACTTCTGGCTAATAAAGGA
AATTTATTTTCATTGCAATAGTGTGTTGGAATTTTTTGTGTCTCTCACTCGGAAGGACATATGGGAGGGC
AAATCATTTAAAACATCAGAATGAGTATTTGGTTTAGAGTTTGGCAACATATGCCCATATGCTGGCTGCC
ATGAACAAAGGTTGGCTATAAAGAGGTCATCAGTATATGAAACAGCCCCCTGCTGTCCATTCCTTATTCC
ATAGAAAAGCCTTGACTTGAGGTTAGATTTTTTTTATATTTTGTTTTGTGTTATTTTTTTCTTTAACATC
CCTAAAATTTTCCTTACATGTTTTACTAGCCAGATTTTTCCTCCTCTCCTGACTACTCCCAGTCATAGCT
GTCCCTCTTCTCTTATGAAGATCCCTCGACTTAATTAAGGTACCCAATTCGCCCTATAGTGAGTCGTATT
ACGCGCGCTCACTGGCCGTCGTTTTACAACGTCGTGACTGGGAAAACCCTGGCGTTACCCAACTTAATCG
CCTTGCAGCACATCCCCCTTTCGCCAGCTGGCGTAATAGCGAAGAGGCCCGCACCGATCGCCCTTCCCAA
CAGTTGCGCAGCCTGAATGGCGAATGGG
[124 nt withheld, positions 3739-3862]
C
[91 nt withheld, positions 3864-3954]
A
[49 nt withheld, positions 3956-4004]
CCTTTGACGTTGGAGTCCACGTTCTTT
[37 nt withheld, positions 4032-4068]
ACCCTATCTCGGTCTATTCTTTTGATTTATAAGGGATTTTGCCGATTTCGGCCTATTGGTTAAAAAATGA
GCTGATTTAACAAAAATTTAACGCGAATTTTAACAAAATATTAACGCTTACAATTTAGGTGGCACTTTTC
GGGGAAATGTGCGCGGAACCCCTATTTGTTTATTTTTCTAAATACATTCAAATATGTATCCGCTCATGAG
ACAATAACCCTGATAAATGCTTCAATAATATTGAAAAAGGAAGAGTATGAGTATTCAACATTTCCGTGTC
GCCCTTATTCCCTTTTTTGCGGCATTTTGCCTTCCTGTTTTTGCTCACCCAGAAACGCTGGTGAAAGTAA
AAGATGCTGAAGATCAGTTGGGTGCACGAGTGGGTTACATCGAACTGGATCTCAACAGCGGTAAGATCCT
TGAGAGTTTTCGCCCCGAAGAACGTTTTCCAATGATGAGCACTTTTAAAGTTCTGCTATGTGGCGCGGTA
TTATCCCGTATTGACGCCGGGCAAGAGCAACTCGGTCGCCGCATACACTATTCTCAGAATGACTTGGTTG
AGTACTCACCAGTCACAGAAAAGCATCTTACGGATGGCATGACAGTAAGAGAATTATGCAGTGCTGCCAT
AACCATGAGTGATAACACTGCGGCCAACTTACTTCTGACAACGATCGGAGGACCGAAGGAGCTAACCGCT
TTTTTGCACAACATGGGGGATCATGTAACTCGCCTTGATCGTTGGGAACCGGAGCTGAATGAAGCCATAC
CAAACGACGAGCGTGACACCACGATGCCTGTAGCAATGGCAACAACGTTGCGCAAACTATTAACTGGCGA
ACTACTTACTCTAGCTTCCCGGCAACAATTAATAGACTGGATGGAGGCGGATAAAGTTGCAGGACCACTT
CTGCGCTCGGCCCTTCCGGCTGGCTGGTTTATTGCTGATAAATCTGGAGCCGGTGAGCGTGGGTCTCGCG
GTATCATTGCAGCACTGGGGCCAGATGGTAAGCCCTCCCGTATCGTAGTTATCTACACGACGGGGAGTCA
GGCAACTATGGATGAACGAAATAGACAGATCGCTGAGATAGGTGCCTCACTGATTAAGCATTGGTAACTG
TCAGACCAAGTTTACTCATATATACTTTAGATTGATTTAAAACTTCATTTTTAATTTAAAAGGATCTAGG
TGAAGATCCTTTTTGATAATCTCATGACCAAAATCCCTTAACGTGAGTTTTCGTTCCACTGAGCGTCAGA
CCCCGTAGAAAAGATCAAAGGATCTTCTTGAGATCCTTTTTTTCTGCGCGTAATCTGCTGCTTGCAAACA
AAAAAACCACCGCTACCAGCGGTGGTTTGTTTGCCGGATCAAGAGCTACCAACTCTTTTTCCGAAGGTAA
CTGGCTTCAGCAGAGCGCAGATACCAAATACTGTTCTTCTAGTGTAGCCGTAGTTAGGCCACCACTTCAA
GAACTCTGTAGCACCGCCTACATACCTCGCTCTGCTAATCCTGTTACCAGTGGCTGCTGCCAGTGGCGAT
AAGTCGTGTCTTACCGGGTTGGACTCAAGACGATAGTTACCGGATAAGGCGCAGCGGTCGGGCTGAACGG
GGGGTTCGTGCACACAGCCCAGCTTGGAGCGAACGACCTACACCGAACTGAGATACCTACAGCGTGAGCT
ATGAGAAAGCGCCACGCTTCCCGAAGGGAGAAAGGCGGACAGGTATCCGGTAAGCGGCAGGGTCGGAACA
GGAGAGCGCACGAGGGAGCTTCCAGGGGGAAACGCCTGGTATCTTTATAGTCCTGTCGGGTTTCGCCACC
TCTGACTTGAGCGTCGATTTTTGTGATGCTCGTCAGGGGGGCGGAGCCTATGGAAAAACGCCAGCAACGC
GGCCTTTTTACGGTTCCTGGCCTTTTGCTGGCCTTTTGCTCACATGTTCTTTCCTGCGTTATCCCCTGAT
TCTGTGGATAACCGTATTACCGCCTTTGAGTGAGCTGATACCGCTCGCCGCAGCCGAACGACCGAGCGCA
GCGAGTCAGTGAGCGAGGAAGCGGAAGAGCGCCCAATACGCAAACCGCCTCTCCCCGCGCGTTGGCCGAT
TCATTAATGCAGCTGGCACGACAGGTTTCCCGACTGGAAAGCGGGCAGTGAGCGCAACGCAATTAATGTG
AGTTAGCTCACTCATTAGGCACCCCAGGCTTTACACTTTATGCTTCCGGCTCGTATGTTGTGTGGAATTG
TGAGCGGATAACAATTTCACACAGGAAACAGCTATGACCATGATTACGCCAAGCGCGCAATTAACCCTCA
CTAAAGGGAACAAAAGCTG
